Addgene plasmid #104471: YIplac204-TC-OM45-FKBPx2
Purpose: Integrating plasmid for overexpression of OM45-FKBPx2.
Depositing lab: Benjamin Glick. Depositing organization: University of Chicago. Publication: COPI selectively drives maturation of the early Golgi. Papanikou E, Day KJ, Austin J, Glick BS. Elife. 2015 Dec 28;4. pii: e13232. doi: 10.7554/eLife.13232. PubMed 26709839.
Backbone
  Vector backbone: YIplac204
  Backbone size w/o insert (bp): 3545
  Total vector size (bp): 5995
  Modifications to backbone: TPI1 promoter, CYC1 terminator
  Vector type: Yeast Expression
  Selectable markers: TRP1
Growth in bacteria
  Bacterial resistance: Ampicillin, 100 μg/mL
  Growth temperature: 37°C
  Growth strain: DH5alpha
  Copy number: High Copy
Gene/Insert
  Gene/Insert name: OM45p (alt name: YIL136W)
  Species: S. cerevisiae (budding yeast)
  Insert size (bp): 1178
  Entrez Gene: OM45 (a.k.a. YIL136W)
  Promoter: TPI1
  Tag / fusion protein: FKBPx2- HA (C terminal on insert)
  Cloning method: Gibson Cloning
  Sequencing primers: 5′ BO17; 3′ BO18
Resource information
  A portion of this plasmid was derived from a plasmid made by: The FKBP gene was obtained from Ariad Pharmaceuticals (Cambridge, MA).
Terms and licenses: Academic/Nonprofit Terms; Industry Terms: Not Available to Industry
How to cite: YIplac204-TC-OM45-FKBPx2 was a gift from Benjamin Glick (Addgene plasmid # 104471 ; http://n2t.net/addgene:104471 ; RRID:Addgene_104471)
