[The description below was written by a language model from this plasmid's Addgene catalogue record and pLannotate feature annotations shown in this document.]
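Description:
YIplac204-TC-OM45-FKBPx2 is a yeast integrating expression plasmid built on the YIplac204 backbone, which has been modified with a TPI1 promoter and CYC1 terminator to form an expression cassette (the "TC" in the name). As a YIp-type vector it carries no yeast replication origin in the annotated features, so stable maintenance in Saccharomyces cerevisiae depends on chromosomal integration, with transformants selected through the TRP1 auxotrophic marker driven by its own promoter. In E. coli the plasmid is propagated through a high-copy ColE1/pUC-type origin and selected with ampicillin via the AmpR β-lactamase gene. Remnants of the pUC lac region (lac promoter, operator, CAP site, a lacI fragment, part of the multiple cloning site) and small rop and bom fragments are backbone leftovers with no role in the payload.

The insert encodes the S. cerevisiae mitochondrial outer membrane protein Om45 (YIL136W), fused at its C terminus to two tandem copies of human FKBP12. The second copy is annotated as a synthetic version with alternative codons, a design that generally reduces repeat-driven recombination. The catalogue entry also lists an HA epitope tag after the FKBP repeats, although the feature table does not annotate it separately, nor does it annotate the TPI1 promoter, which presumably lies in the unannotated region upstream of the OM45 coding sequence. The strong constitutive TPI1 promoter supports the stated purpose of overexpressing OM45-FKBPx2. FKBP domains are commonly used as partners for rapamycin-induced dimerization with FRB-tagged proteins, so a mitochondrially anchored FKBP fusion would fit use as an anchor for relocalizing such proteins. The record itself states only overexpression, in connection with a study of COPI and early Golgi maturation.
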