Features (pLannotate 1.2.2; 16 found; start..end, strand, type, name):
    505..1683    +  CDS            OM45: OM45_YEAST - Experimental evidence at protein level: Swiss-Prot protein existence level 1. From Saccharomyces cerevisiae (strain ATCC 204508 / S288c) (Baker's yeast).
   1699..2022    +  CDS            FKBP1A: FKB1A_HUMAN - Also known as FKBP1, FKBP12. Experimental evidence at protein level: Swiss-Prot protein existence level 1. Keeps in an inactive conformation TGFBR1, the TGF-beta type I serine/threonine kinase receptor, preventing TGF-beta receptor activation in absence of ligand. Recruits SMAD7 to ACVR1B which prevents the association of SMAD2 and SMAD3 with the activin receptor complex, thereby blocking the activin signal. May modulate the RYR1 calcium channel activity. PPIases accelerate the folding of proteins. It catalyzes the cis-trans isomerization of proline imidic peptide bonds in oligop
   2029..2349    +  CDS            FKBP: human FK506-binding protein FKBP12 synthetic gene with alternative codons
   2388..2411    +  misc_feature   MCS (fragment): pUC18/19 multiple cloning site
   2413..2660    +  terminator     CYC1 terminator: S. cerevisiae CYC1; transcription terminator for CYC1
   2703..2719    -  protein_bind   lac operator: The lac repressor binds to the lac operator to inhibit transcription in E. coli. This inhibition can be relieved by adding lactose or isopropyl-β-D-thiogalactopyranoside (IPTG). lac repressor encoded by lacI
   2727..2757    -  promoter       lac promoter: promoter for the E. coli lac operon
   2772..2793    -  protein_bind   CAP binding site: CAP binding activates transcription in the presence of cAMP. E. coli catabolite activator protein
   2806..2898    -  CDS            lacI (fragment): lac repressor; lacI; The lac repressor binds to the lac operator to inhibit transcription in E. coli. This inhibition can be relieved by adding lactose or isopropyl-β-D-thiogalactopyranoside (IPTG).
   3081..3669    -  rep_origin     ori: high-copy-number ColE1/pMB1/pBR322/pUC origin of replication
   3840..4700    -  CDS            AmpR: β-lactamase; bla; confers resistance to ampicillin, carbenicillin, and related antibiotics
   4701..4805    -  promoter       AmpR promoter: bla
   4893..4994    +  promoter       TRP1 promoter: S. cerevisiae TRP1
   4995..5666    +  CDS            TRP1: TRPF_YEAST - Experimental evidence at protein level: Swiss-Prot protein existence level 1. From Saccharomyces cerevisiae (strain ATCC 204508 / S288c) (Baker's yeast).
   5759..5794    +  CDS            rop (fragment): Rop protein, which maintains plasmids at low copy number; rop
   5896..16      +  misc_feature   bom (fragment) (across the origin): basis of mobility region from pBR322
>Addgene plasmid #104471 | YIplac204-TC-OM45-FKBPx2 | addgene full sequence | sequence record 201574 | Addgene NGS Result
AAAATACCGCATCAGGCGGACCTTAATACATTCAGACACTTCTGCGGTATCACCCTACTTATTCCCTTCG
AGATTATATCTAGGAACCCATCAGGTTGGTGGAAGATTACCCGTTCTAAGACTTTTCAGCTTCCTCTATT
GATGTTACACCTGGACACCCCTTTTCTGGCATCCAGTTTTTAATCTTCAGTGGCATGTGAGATTCTCCGA
AATTAATTAAAGCAATCACACAATTCTCTCGGATACCACCTCGGTTGAAACTGACAGGTGGTTTGTTACG
CATGCTAATGCAAAGGAGCCTATATACCTTTGGCTCGGCTGCTGTAACAGGGAATATAAAGGGCAGCATA
ATTTAGGAGTTTAGTGAACTTGCAACATTTACTATTTTCCCTTCTTACGTAAATATTTTTCTTTTTAATT
CTAAATCAATCTTTTTCAATTTTTTGTTTGTATTCTTTTCTTGCTTAAATCTATAACTACAAAAAACACA
TACATAAACTAAAAATGTCATCAAGAATAATTGTCGGCAGTGCAGCATTGGCAGCTGCCATCACAGCTAG
CATCATGGTCAGAGAACAGAAGGCCAAGGGTCAGAGAAGAGAGGGCAACGTCTCCGCTTACTACAACGGC
CAGGAGTACGGCAGTTCAGCACCCGCACAGTTGGGAAAGCTACATAACATAAAGCAAGGTATAAAGGAAG
ATGCCTTGTCGTTAAAAGACGCGCTTCTGGGCGTATCTCAAAAGGCTAGGGAAGAGGCTCCAAAGGTAAC
TAAGCGTGTGATATCACCAGAAGAGGATGCTCAGACACGCAAGCAGCTAGGCCAAAAAGCCAAGGATTCT
TCCTCGCAAAGCATCTTCAATTGGGGGTTTAGTGAGGCTGAAAGAAGGAAAGCCATAGCCATCGGGGAAT
TTGATACTGCTAAGAAGCGTTTCGAAGAGGCAGTGGATCGTAATGAGAAGGAGCTCTTGTCCACCGTGAT
GAGAGAGAAGAAGGCCGCTCTGGACAGAGCATCCATTGAGTACGAAAGGTACGGGAGAGCCAGAGACTTT
AATGAGCTTTCGGACAAGCTAGACCAACAGGAAAGGAACAGTAATCCTTTGAAACGCCTGTTGAAGAATA
ACACGGGTGACGCTAATACTGAAGAAGCCGCTGCAAGAAGTGTCCAAGGCTGGGGTGATACGGCACAGGA
GTTTGGTAGAGAAGAGTTGGAGGAAGCCAAGAGAAATGCTTCTTCAGAGCCAAGCGAGGCGCAAAAACGT
CTTGACGAGCTGAAGAAGATCAAGGAAAAGGGCTGGTTTGGTTACAACAAAGGGGAGCAAAGCGAGCAAC
AGATTGCTGAAAGGGTAGCCAGAGGTTTAGAAGGATGGGGTGAAACAGCCGCTCAACTTTCCAAGGACGA
AATGGACGATTTAAGATGGAATTATGAGAATTCAAAGAAACAACTGGACAAGAACGTGTCCGATGCCATG
GACTCGTTGTCTAAGGCGAAGGAGGACTTGAAACAGTACGGCAGCCACTGGTGGTCTGGATGGACTTCAA
AGGTCGACAATGACAAGCAGGCTTTAAAAGATGAGGCCCAAAAGAAGTACGATGAAGCGTTGAAAAAGTA
CGATGAAGCCAAGAACAAATTCAAAGAATGGAATGATAAGGGTGATGGTAAATTCTGGAGCTCGAAAAAG
GAGGTACCCGGTCGACGGATGGGAGTGCAGGTGGAAACCATCTCCCCAGGAGACGGGCGCACCTTCCCCA
AGCGCGGCCAGACCTGCGTGGTGCACTACACCGGGATGCTTGAAGATGGAAAGAAATTTGATTCCTCCCG
GGACAGAAACAAGCCCTTTAAGTTTATGCTAGGCAAGCAGGAGGTGATCCGAGGCTGGGAAGAAGGGGTT
GCCCAGATGAGTGTGGGTCAGAGAGCCAAACTGACTATATCTCCAGATTATGCCTATGGTGCCACTGGGC
ACCCAGGCATCATCCCACCACATGCCACTCTCGTCTTCGATGTGGAGCTTCTAAAACTGGAAACTAGAGG
CGTGCAGGTCGAGACCATCAGCCCCGGCGACGGCCGCACCTTTCCCAAGAGAGGCCAGACTTGCGTGGTC
CACTACACCGGCATGCTGGAGGACGGCAAGAAGTTCGACAGCAGCCGCGACCGCAACAAGCCCTTCAAGT
TCATGCTGGGCAAACAGGAAGTGATCCGCGGCTGGGAGGAAGGCGTGGCTCAGATGAGCGTGGGGCAGCG
GGCCAAGCTGACCATCAGCCCCGACTATGCCTACGGCGCCACCGGCCACCCCGGCATCATCCCCCCCCAC
GCCACCCTGGTGTTCGACGTGGAGCTGCTGAAGCTGGAGACTAGTTATCCGTACGACGTACCAGACTACG
CATAGTTGGTACCCGGGGATCCTCTAGAGTCATCATGTAATTAGTTATGTCACGCTTACATTCACGCCCT
CCCCCCACATCCGCTCTAACCGAAAAGGAAGGAGTTAGACAACCTGAAGTCTAGGTCCCTATTTATTTTT
TTATAGTTATGTTAGTATTAAGAACGTTATTTATATTTCAAATTTTTCTTTTTTTTCTGTACAGACGCGT
GTACGCATGTAACATTATACTGAAAACCTTGCTTGAGAAGGTTTTGGGACGCTCGAAGGCTTTAATTTGC
AAGCTTGGCGTAATCATGGTCATAGCTGTTTCCTGTGTGAAATTGTTATCCGCTCACAATTCCACACAAC
ATACGAGCCGGAAGCATAAAGTGTAAAGCCTGGGGTGCCTAATGAGTGAGCTAACTCACATTAATTGCGT
TGCGCTCACTGCCCGCTTTCCAGTCGGGAAACCTGTCGTGCCAGCTGCATTAATGAATCGGCCAACGCGC
GGGGAGAGGCGGTTTGCGTATTGGGCGCTCTTCCGCTTCCTCGCTCACTGACTCGCTGCGCTCGGTCGTT
CGGCTGCGGCGAGCGGTATCAGCTCACTCAAAGGCGGTAATACGGTTATCCACAGAATCAGGGGATAACG
CAGGAAAGAACATGTGAGCAAAAGGCCAGCAAAAGGCCAGGAACCGTAAAAAGGCCGCGTTGCTGGCGTT
TTTCCATAGGCTCCGCCCCCCTGACGAGCATCACAAAAATCGACGCTCAAGTCAGAGGTGGCGAAACCCG
ACAGGACTATAAAGATACCAGGCGTTTCCCCCTGGAAGCTCCCTCGTGCGCTCTCCTGTTCCGACCCTGC
CGCTTACCGGATACCTGTCCGCCTTTCTCCCTTCGGGAAGCGTGGCGCTTTCTCATAGCTCACGCTGTAG
GTATCTCAGTTCGGTGTAGGTCGTTCGCTCCAAGCTGGGCTGTGTGCACGAACCCCCCGTTCAGCCCGAC
CGCTGCGCCTTATCCGGTAACTATCGTCTTGAGTCCAACCCGGTAAGACACGACTTATCGCCACTGGCAG
CAGCCACTGGTAACAGGATTAGCAGAGCGAGGTATGTAGGCGGTGCTACAGAGTTCTTGAAGTGGTGGCC
TAACTACGGCTACACTAGAAGAACAGTATTTGGTATCTGCGCTCTGCTGAAGCCAGTTACCTTCGGAAAA
AGAGTTGGTAGCTCTTGATCCGGCAAACAAACCACCGCTGGTAGCGGTGGTTTTTTTGTTTGCAAGCAGC
AGATTACGCGCAGAAAAAAAGGATCTCAAGAAGATCCTTTGATCTTTTCTACGGGGTCTGACGCTCAGTG
GAACGAAAACTCACGTTAAGGGATTTTGGTCATGAGATTATCAAAAAGGATCTTCACCTAGATCCTTTTA
AATTAAAAATGAAGTTTTAAATCAATCTAAAGTATATATGAGTAAACTTGGTCTGACAGTTACCAATGCT
TAATCAGTGAGGCACCTATCTCAGCGATCTGTCTATTTCGTTCATCCATAGTTGCCTGACTCCCCGTCGT
GTAGATAACTACGATACGGGAGGGCTTACCATCTGGCCCCAGTGCTGCAATGATACCGCGAGACCCACGC
TCACCGGCTCCAGATTTATCAGCAATAAACCAGCCAGCCGGAAGGGCCGAGCGCAGAAGTGGTCCTGCAA
CTTTATCCGCCTCCATCCAGTCTATTAATTGTTGCCGGGAAGCTAGAGTAAGTAGTTCGCCAGTTAATAG
TTTGCGCAACGTTGTTGCCATTGCTACAGGCATCGTGGTGTCACGCTCGTCGTTTGGTATGGCTTCATTC
AGCTCCGGTTCCCAACGATCAAGGCGAGTTACATGATCCCCCATGTTGTGCAAAAAAGCGGTTAGCTCCT
TCGGTCCTCCGATCGTTGTCAGAAGTAAGTTGGCCGCAGTGTTATCACTCATGGTTATGGCAGCACTGCA
TAATTCTCTTACTGTCATGCCATCCGTAAGATGCTTTTCTGTGACTGGTGAGTACTCAACCAAGTCATTC
TGAGAATAGTGTATGCGGCGACCGAGTTGCTCTTGCCCGGCGTCAATACGGGATAATACCGCGCCACATA
GCAGAACTTTAAAAGTGCTCATCATTGGAAAACGTTCTTCGGGGCGAAAACTCTCAAGGATCTTACCGCT
GTTGAGATCCAGTTCGATGTAACCCACTCGTGCACCCAACTGATCTTCAGCATCTTTTACTTTCACCAGC
GTTTCTGGGTGAGCAAAAACAGGAAGGCAAAATGCCGCAAAAAAGGGAATAAGGGCGACACGGAAATGTT
GAATACTCATACTCTTCCTTTTTCAATATTATTGAAGCATTTATCAGGGTTATTGTCTCATGAGCGGATA
CATATTTGAATGTATTTAGAAAAATAAACAAATAGGGGTTCCGCGCACATTTCCCCGAAAAGTGCCACCT
GACGTCTAAGAAACCATTATTATCATGACATTAACCTATAAAAATAGGCGTATCACGAGGCCAATTCGGT
CGAAAAAAGAAAAGGAGAGGGCCAAGAGGGAGGGCATTGGTGACTATTGAGCACGTGAGTATACGTGATT
AAGCACACAAAGGCAGCTTGGAGTATGTCTGTTATTAATTTCACAGGTAGTTCTGGTCCATTGGTGAAAG
TTTGCGGCTTGCAGAGCACAGAGGCCGCAGAATGTGCACTAGATTCCGATGCTGACTTGCTGGGTATTAT
ATGTGTGCCCAATAGAAAGAGAACAATTGACCCGGTTATTGCAAGGAAAATTTCAAGTCTTGTAAAAGCA
TATAAAAATAGTTCAGGCACTCCGAAATACTTGGTTGGCGTGTTTCGTAATCAACCTAAGGAGGATGTTT
TGGCTCTGGTCAATGATTACGGCATTGATATCGTCCAACTGCATGGAGATGAGTCGTGGCAAGAATACCA
AGAGTTCCTCGGTTTGCCAGTTATTAAAAGACTCGTATTTCCAAAAGACTGCAACATACTACTCAGTGCA
GCTTCACAGAAACCTCATTCGTTTATTCCCTTGTTTGATTCAGAAGCAGGTGGGACAGGTGAACTTTTGG
ATTGGAACTCGATTTCTGACTGGGTTGGAAGGCAAGAGAGCCCCGAGAGCTTACATTTTATGTTAGCTGG
TGGACTGACGCCAGAAAATGTTGGTGATGCGCTTAGATTAAATGGCGTTATTGGTGTTGATGTAAGCGGA
GGTGTGGAGACAAATGGTGTAAAAGACTCTAACAAAATAGCAAATTTCGTCAAAAATGCTAAGAAATAGG
TTATTACTGAGTAGTATTTATTTAAGTATTGTTTGTGCACTTGCCTGCAAGCCTTTTGAAAAGCAAGCAT
AAAAGATCGCCCTTTCGTCTCGCGCGTTTCGGTGATGACGGTGAAAACCTCTGACACATGCAGCTCCCGG
AGACGGTCACAGCTTGTCTGTAAGCGGATGCCGGGAGCAGACAAGCCCGTCAGGGCGCGTCAGCGGGTGT
TGGCGGGTGTCGGGGCTGGCTTAACTATGCGGCATCAGAGCAGATTGTACTGAGAGTGCACCATATGCGG
TGTGAAATACCGCACAGATGCGTAAGGAG
